Addgene plasmid #19870: pDESTmycQKI
Depositing lab: Thomas Tuschl. Depositing organization: Rockefeller University. Publication: Molecular characterization of human Argonaute-containing ribonucleoprotein complexes and their bound target mRNAs. Landthaler M, Gaidatzis D, Rothballer A, Chen PY, Soll SJ, Dinic L, Ojo T, Hafner M, Zavolan M, Tuschl T. RNA. 2008 Dec;14(12):2580-96. doi: 10.1261/rna.1351608. Epub 2008 Oct 31. PubMed 18978028.
Backbone
  Vector backbone: pDESTmyc
  Backbone size w/o insert (bp): 5862
  Vector type: Mammalian Expression
Growth in bacteria
  Bacterial resistance: Ampicillin, 100 μg/mL
  Growth temperature: 37°C
  Growth strain: DH5alpha
  Copy number: High Copy
Gene/Insert
  Gene/Insert name: quaking homolog, KH domain RNA binding (alt name: QKI, DKFZp586I0923, Hqk, QK, QK1, QK3)
  Species: H. sapiens (human)
  Insert size (bp): 1026
  GenBank ID: NM_206853
  Entrez Gene: QKI (a.k.a. Hqk, QK, QK1, QK3, hqkI)
  Tag / fusion protein: MYC (N terminal on backbone)
  Cloning method: Gateway Cloning
  Sequencing primers: 5′ CMV
Terms and licenses: Academic/Nonprofit Terms; Industry Terms: Not Available to Industry
How to cite: pDESTmycQKI was a gift from Thomas Tuschl (Addgene plasmid # 19870 ; http://n2t.net/addgene:19870 ; RRID:Addgene_19870)
