[The description below was written by a language model from this plasmid's Addgene catalogue record.]
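Description:
pDESTmycQKI is a mammalian expression plasmid built on the pDESTmyc Gateway destination backbone (about 5.9 kb without insert). It carries the human QKI coding sequence (quaking homolog, a KH-domain RNA-binding protein) as an insert of roughly 1 kb. The insert was introduced by Gateway recombination cloning, so the open reading frame is expected to be flanked by the att recombination scars typical of such expression clones, although no feature table is available to confirm this. The backbone supplies an N-terminal MYC epitope tag, so the encoded product is a MYC-QKI fusion that can be detected or immunoprecipitated with anti-MYC antibodies. In bacteria the plasmid is maintained at high copy number under ampicillin selection. The record does not name the origin of replication or any mammalian selection marker.

The promoter driving expression is not explicitly stated. The listing of a CMV primer for 5′ sequencing suggests a CMV promoter lies upstream of the tagged open reading frame, which would be consistent with strong constitutive expression in transfected mammalian cells. The polyadenylation signal and other regulatory elements are likewise not documented.

The construct comes from work characterizing human Argonaute-containing ribonucleoprotein complexes and their bound target mRNAs. This context points to its use for expressing epitope-tagged QKI in human cell lines to examine protein–protein or protein–RNA associations, for example by co-immunoprecipitation or localization studies of this RNA-binding protein. The record does not specify the exact experiments in which the plasmid was used.
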