>Addgene plasmid #19870 | pDESTmycQKI | addgene partial sequence | sequence record 25663 | 19870 with CMV-F
AGCTCGTTTAGTGAACCGTCAGATCGCCTGGAGACGCCATCCACGCTGTTTTGACCTCCATAGAAGACAC
CGGGACCGATCCAGCCTCCGGACTCTAGCCTAGGCCGCGGTACCACCATGGAACAAAAACTTATTTCTGA
AGAAGATCTGTCTAGATCAACAAGTTTGTACAAAAAAGCAGGCTCCACCATGGGAACCAATTCAGTCGAC
ATGGTCGGGGAAATGGAAACGAAGGAGAAGCCGAAGCCCACCCCAGATTACCTGATGCAGCTGATGAACG
ACAAGAAGCTCATGAGCAGCCTGCCCAACTTCTGCGGGATCTTCAACCACCTCGAGCGGCTGCTGGACGA
AGAAATTAGCAGAGTACGGAAAGACATGTACAATGACACATTAAATGGCAGTACAGAGAAAAGGAGTGCA
GAATTGCCTGATGCTGTGGGACCTATTGTTCAGTTACAAGAGAAACTTTATGTGCCTGTAAAAGAATACC
CAGATTTTAATTTTGTTGGGAGAATCCTTGGACCTAGAGGACTTACAGCCAAACAACTTGAAGCAGAAAC
CGGATGTAAAATCATGGTCCGAGGCAAAGGCTCAATGAGGGATAAAAAAAAGGAGGAGCAAAATAGAGGC
AAGCCCAATTGGGAGCATCTAAATGAAGATTTACATGTA
